Addgene plasmid #134405: pBbAW4k-loxP-TT-loxP-mRFP1
Purpose: Fluorescent reporter for Cre recombinase activity. Cre removes a transcription terminator, leading to RFP production.
Depositing lab: Mary Dunlop. Depositing organization: Boston University Main Campus. Publication: Light-Inducible Recombinases for Bacterial Optogenetics. Sheets MB, Wong WW, Dunlop MJ. ACS Synth Biol. 2020 Feb 21;9(2):227-235. doi: 10.1021/acssynbio.9b00395. Epub 2020 Jan 21. PubMed 31961670.
Backbone
  Vector backbone: pBbA-k
  Backbone size w/o insert (bp): 2432
  Total vector size (bp): 3445
  Vector type: Bacterial Expression, Cre/Lox, Synthetic Biology
Growth in bacteria
  Bacterial resistance: Kanamycin, 50 μg/mL
  Growth temperature: 37°C
  Growth strain: MG1655
  Growth instructions: When transformed with Opto-Cre-Vvd, store in the dark.
  Copy number: Low Copy
Gene/Insert
  Gene/Insert name: W4-loxP-TT-loxP-mRFP1
  Insert size (bp): 1013
  Promoter: W4 (modified T7A1)
  Cloning method: Gibson Cloning
  Sequencing primers: 5′ ATCTTCCCCATCGGTGATGTCG; 3′ TTTCGCCACCACTGATTTGAGC
Terms and licenses: Academic/Nonprofit Terms; Industry Terms: Not Available to Industry
Depositor comments: Please visit https://www.biorxiv.org/content/10.1101/786533v1 for bioRxiv preprint. Please note: This plasmid exists as a multimer. This is not expected to impact the end function of the plasmid. Please refer to the Addgene Blog post on multimers for more information: https://blog.addgene.org/plasmids-101-dimers-and-multimers
How to cite: pBbAW4k-loxP-TT-loxP-mRFP1 was a gift from Mary Dunlop (Addgene plasmid # 134405 ; http://n2t.net/addgene:134405 ; RRID:Addgene_134405)
