[The description below was written by a language model from this plasmid's Addgene catalogue record and pLannotate feature annotations shown in this document.]
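Description:
pBbAW4k-loxP-TT-loxP-mRFP1 is a 3,445 bp bacterial reporter plasmid for Cre recombinase activity, built on the pBbA-k backbone. It replicates in E. coli from a p15A origin, which is compatible with ColE1-type plasmids and so allows a second plasmid supplying the recombinase to be maintained in the same cell. The catalogue lists it as low copy, and selection is by kanamycin through the neo (nptII) gene, which is followed by a lambda t0 terminator.

The payload is a roughly 1 kb cassette driven by the W4 promoter, described as a modified T7A1 promoter; the automated annotation does not call this promoter as a feature. Downstream lie two loxP sites on the same strand, flanking a tandem terminator block made of rrnB T1 and T7Te. The mRFP1 coding sequence follows the second loxP site and is closed off by another rrnB T1/T7Te pair. In the unrecombined state the floxed terminators stop transcription before it reaches mRFP1, so cells should show little red fluorescence. Cre excises the terminator block, leaving a single loxP site, and transcription from W4 then reads into mRFP1 to give a permanent fluorescent readout of recombination.

The remaining annotations (lacI promoter, a CAP binding site, and fragments of TcR, tnpA and the RSF origin) are short hits that most likely represent backbone remnants rather than functional parts. The plasmid was made for work on light-inducible recombinases in bacterial optogenetics, as a reporter paired with an Opto-Cre-Vvd construct. The depositor notes that it exists as a multimer, which is not expected to affect its function.
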