Features (pLannotate 1.2.2; 15 found; start..end, strand, type, name):
     29..106     -  promoter       lacI promoter: lacI
    114..376     -  CDS            TcR (fragment): tetracycline efflux protein; tet; confers resistance to tetracycline
    479..512     +  protein_bind   loxP: Cre-mediated recombination occurs in the 8-bp core sequence (GCATACAT). Cre recombinase
    560..631     +  terminator     rrnB T1 terminator: transcription terminator T1 from the E. coli rrnB gene
    647..674     +  terminator     T7Te terminator: phage T7 early transcription terminator
    683..716     +  protein_bind   loxP: Cre-mediated recombination occurs in the 8-bp core sequence (GCATACAT). Cre recombinase
    737..1414    +  CDS            mRFP1: monomeric derivative of DsRed (Campbell et al., 2002)
   1435..1506    +  terminator     rrnB T1 terminator: transcription terminator T1 from the E. coli rrnB gene
   1522..1549    +  terminator     T7Te terminator: phage T7 early transcription terminator
   1568..1623    -  rep_origin     RSF ori (fragment): Plasmids containing the RSF 1030 origin of replication can be propagated in E. coli cells that contain additional plasmids with compatible origins.
   1711..2256    -  rep_origin     p15A ori: Plasmids containing the medium-copy-number p15A origin of replication can be propagated in E. coli cells that contain a second plasmid with the ColE1 origin.
   2370..2464    -  terminator     lambda t0 terminator: transcription terminator from phage lambda
   2498..3289    -  CDS            neo: KKA2_KLEPN - Also known as kan, nptII. Experimental evidence at protein level: Swiss-Prot protein existence level 1. Resistance to kanamycin, neomycin, paromomycin, ribostamycin, butirosin and gentamicin B. From Klebsiella pneumoniae.
   3321..3425    -  CDS            tnpA (fragment): TN5P_ECOLX - Also known as tnp. Experimental evidence at protein level: Swiss-Prot protein existence level 1. Mediates transposition of transposon Tn5 by a 'cut and paste' mechanism. First, the monomeric transposase binds the 19 bp inverted DNA repeats flanking the transposon. Then, dimerization of the DNA- bound transposase creates a synaptic DNA complex. After nicking of the first DNA strand, excision of the transposon proceeds through a series of intermediates. The transposase then mediates the insertion of the transposon at a new site by strand transfer. The activity of the wild- type tran
   3440..16      -  protein_bind   CAP binding site (across the origin): CAP binding activates transcription in the presence of cAMP. E. coli catabolite activator protein
>Addgene plasmid #134405 | pBbAW4k-loxP-TT-loxP-mRFP1 | addgene full sequence | sequence record 264478 | Addgene NGS Result
GAGCTAACTTACATTAATTGCGTTGCGCATTCACCACCCTGAATTGACTCTCTTCCGGGCGCTATCATGC
CATACCGCGAAAGGTTTTGCGCCATTCGATGGTGTCCGGGATCTCGACGCTCTCCCTTATGCGACTCCTG
CATTAGGAAGCAGCCCAGTAGTAGGTTGAGGCCGTTGAGCACCGCCGCCGCAAGGAATGGTGCATGCAAG
GAGATGGCGCCCAACAGTCCCCCGGCCACGGGGCCTGCCACCATACCCACGCCGAAACAAGCGCTCATGA
GCCCGAAGTGGCGAGCCCGATCTTCCCCATCGGTGATGTCGGCGATATAGGCGCCAGCAACCGCACCTGT
GGCGCCGGTGATGCCGGCCACGATGCCGAAGTTCCTATTATCACGAGGCCCTTTGAGTTATCAAAAAGAG
TATTGCATTAAAGTCTAACCTATAGGAATCTTACAGCCATCGAGAGGGACACGGCGAAATAACTTCGTAT
AGCATACATTATACGAAGTTATCCAGGCATCAAATAAGGATCCAAACTCGAGTAAGGATCTCCAGGCATC
AAATAAAACGAAAGGCTCAGTCGAAAGACTGGGCCTTTCGTTTTATCTGTTGTTTGTCGGTGAACGCTCT
CTACTAGAGTCACACTGGCTCACCTTCGGGTGGGCCTTTCTGCGTTTATACCATAACTTCGTATAGCATA
CATTATACGAAGTTATTTTAAGAAGGAGATATACATATGGCGAGTAGCGAAGACGTTATCAAAGAGTTCA
TGCGTTTCAAAGTTCGTATGGAAGGTTCCGTTAACGGTCACGAGTTCGAAATCGAAGGTGAAGGTGAAGG
TCGTCCGTACGAAGGTACCCAGACCGCTAAACTGAAAGTTACCAAAGGTGGTCCGCTGCCGTTCGCTTGG
GACATCCTGTCCCCGCAGTTCCAGTACGGTTCCAAAGCTTACGTTAAACACCCGGCTGACATCCCGGACT
ACCTGAAACTGTCCTTCCCGGAAGGTTTCAAATGGGAACGTGTTATGAACTTCGAAGACGGTGGTGTTGT
TACCGTTACCCAGGACTCCTCCCTGCAAGACGGTGAGTTCATCTACAAAGTTAAACTGCGTGGTACCAAC
TTCCCGTCCGACGGTCCGGTTATGCAGAAAAAAACCATGGGTTGGGAAGCTTCCACCGAACGTATGTACC
CGGAAGACGGTGCTCTGAAAGGTGAAATCAAAATGCGTCTGAAACTGAAAGACGGTGGTCACTACGACGC
TGAAGTTAAAACCACCTACATGGCTAAAAAACCGGTTCAGCTGCCGGGTGCTTACAAAACCGACATCAAA
CTGGACATCACCTCCCACAACGAAGACTACACCATCGTTGAACAGTACGAACGTGCTGAAGGTCGTCACT
CCACCGGTGCTTAATAATAGGGATCTCCAGGCATCAAATAAAACGAAAGGCTCAGTCGAAAGACTGGGCC
TTTCGTTTTATCTGTTGTTTGTCGGTGAACGCTCTCTACTAGAGTCACACTGGCTCACCTTCGGGTGGGC
CTTTCTGCGTTTATACCTAGGGATATATTCCGCTTCCTCGCTCACTGACTCGCTACGCTCGGTCGTTCGA
CTGCGGCGAGCGGAAATGGCTTACGAACGGGGCGGAGATTTCCTGGAAGATGCCAGGAAGATACTTAACA
GGGAAGTGAGAGGGCCGCGGCAAAGCCGTTTTTCCATAGGCTCCGCCCCCCTGACAAGCATCACGAAATC
TGACGCTCAAATCAGTGGTGGCGAAACCCGACAGGACTATAAAGATACCAGGCGTTTCCCCCTGGCGGCT
CCCTCGTGCGCTCTCCTGTTCCTGCCTTTCGGTTTACCGGTGTCATTCCGCTGTTATGGCCGCGTTTGTC
TCATTCCACGCCTGACACTCAGTTCCGGGTAGGCAGTTCGCTCCAAGCTGGACTGTATGCACGAACCCCC
CGTTCAGTCCGACCGCTGCGCCTTATCCGGTAACTATCGTCTTGAGTCCAACCCGGAAAGACATGCAAAA
GCACCACTGGCAGCAGCCACTGGTAATTGATTTAGAGGAGTTAGTCTTGAAGTCATGCGCCGGTTAAGGC
TAAACTGAAAGGACAAGTTTTGGTGACTGCGCTCCTCCAAGCCAGTTACCTCGGTTCAAAGAGTTGGTAG
CTCAGAGAACCTTCGAAAAACCGCCCTGCAAGGCGGTTTTTTCGTTTTCAGAGCAAGAGATTACGCGCAG
ACCAAAACGATCTCAAGAAGATCATCTTATTAATCAGATAAAATATTTCTAGATTTCAGTGCAATTTATC
TCTTCAAATGTAGCACCTGAAGTCAGCCCCATACGATATAAGTTGTTACTAGTGCTTGGATTCTCACCAA
TAAAAAACGCCCGGCGGCAACCGAGCGTTCTGAACAAATCCAGATGGAGTTCTGAGGTCATTACTGGATC
TATCAACAGGAGTCCAAGCGAGCTCTCGAACCCCAGAGTCCCGCTCAGAAGAACTCGTCAAGAAGGCGAT
AGAAGGCGATGCGCTGCGAATCGGGAGCGGCGATACCGTAAAGCACGAGGAAGCGGTCAGCCCATTCGCC
GCCAAGCTCTTCAGCAATATCACGGGTAGCCAACGCTATGTCCTGATAGCGGTCCGCCACACCCAGCCGG
CCACAGTCGATGAATCCAGAAAAGCGGCCATTTTCCACCATGATATTCGGCAAGCAGGCATCGCCATGGG
TCACGACGAGATCCTCGCCGTCGGGCATGCGCGCCTTGAGCCTGGCGAACAGTTCGGCTGGCGCGAGCCC
CTGATGCTCTTCGTCCAGATCATCCTGATCGACAAGACCGGCTTCCATCCGAGTACGTGCTCGCTCGATG
CGATGTTTCGCTTGGTGGTCGAATGGGCAGGTAGCCGGATCAAGCGTATGCAGCCGCCGCATTGCATCAG
CCATGATGGATACTTTCTCGGCAGGAGCAAGGTGAGATGACAGGAGATCCTGCCCCGGCACTTCGCCCAA
TAGCAGCCAGTCCCTTCCCGCTTCAGTGACAACGTCGAGCACAGCTGCGCAAGGAACGCCCGTCGTGGCC
AGCCACGATAGCCGCGCTGCCTCGTCCTGCAGTTCATTCAGGGCACCGGACAGGTCGGTCTTGACAAAAA
GAACCGGGCGCCCCTGCGCTGACAGCCGGAACACGGCGGCATCAGAGCAGCCGATTGTCTGTTGTGCCCA
GTCATAGCCGAATAGCCTCTCCACCCAAGCGGCCGGAGAACCTGCGTGCAATCCATCTTGTTCAATCATG
CGAAACGATCCTCATCCTGTCTCTTGATCAGATCATGATCCCCTGCGCCATCAGATCCTTGGCGGCAAGA
AAGCCATCCAGTTTACTTTGCAGGGCTTCCCAACCTTACCAGAGGGCGCCCCAGCTGGCAATTCCGACGT
CGGTGCCTAATGAGT
